Addgene plasmid #103121: pUC19-Q1QGC9
Purpose: Cas9 coding gene template with optimized sequence for human codon usage
Depositing lab: Duhee Bang. Depositing organization: Yonsei University. Publication: High-throughput construction of multiple cas9 gene variants via assembly of high-depth tiled and sequence-verified oligonucleotides. Cho N, Seo HN, Ryu T, Kwon E, Huh S, Noh J, Yeom H, Hwang B, Ha H, Lee JH, Kwon S, Bang D. Nucleic Acids Res. 2018 May 18;46(9):e55. doi: 10.1093/nar/gky112. PubMed 29529247.
Backbone
  Vector backbone: pUC19
  Backbone manufacturer: NEB(New England Biolabs)
  Vector type: CRISPR ; Cloning vector
Growth in bacteria
  Bacterial resistance: Ampicillin, 100 μg/mL
  Growth temperature: 37°C
  Growth strain: DH5alpha
  Copy number: High Copy
Gene/Insert
  Gene/Insert name: Q1QGC9(Cas9 coding gene from Streptococcus thermophilus (strain ATCC BAA-491 / LMD-9))
  Insert size (bp): 3498
  Mutation: human codon-optimized
  Cloning method: Gibson Cloning
  Sequencing primers: 5′ gctgcaaggcgattaagttg; 3′ cggctcgtatgttgtgtgg
Terms and licenses: Academic/Nonprofit Terms; Industry Terms: Not Available to Industry
How to cite: pUC19-Q1QGC9 was a gift from Duhee Bang (Addgene plasmid # 103121 ; http://n2t.net/addgene:103121 ; RRID:Addgene_103121)
