[The description below was written by a language model from this plasmid's Addgene catalogue record and pLannotate feature annotations shown in this document.]
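Description:
pUC19-Q1QGC9 is a bacterial cloning plasmid that stores a synthetic Cas9 gene as a template rather than as an expression construct. The backbone is pUC19, a small high-copy E. coli vector. The feature table shows the expected pUC-type ColE1/pMB1 origin of replication and the β-lactamase gene (AmpR) with its own promoter, which gives ampicillin selection. Several other short hits in the annotation (bom, rop, lacI and RSF ori fragments) are partial matches to backbone sequence and do not represent functional modules.

The insert is a roughly 3.5 kb open reading frame encoding the Cas9 protein catalogued as Q1QGC9 from Streptococcus thermophilus strain LMD-9, recoded for human codon usage and placed in the vector by Gibson assembly. The automated annotation does not label this gene. However, it leaves an unannotated stretch of about 3.6 kb between the remaining lacZα fragment and the lac operator/lac promoter/CAP site, which is consistent with the insert interrupting the lacZα cloning region of pUC19. The only promoter near the insert is the bacterial lac promoter. No mammalian promoter, polyadenylation signal, nuclear localisation signal, epitope tag or guide RNA cassette is recorded, so the plasmid cannot drive Cas9 expression in human cells by itself.

The stated purpose is to provide a human codon-optimised Cas9 coding template. The associated work concerns high-throughput assembly of multiple cas9 gene variants from sequence-verified oligonucleotides. In practice the plasmid would serve as a source from which the coding sequence is amplified or subcloned into expression vectors for characterising this Cas9 orthologue in genome-editing applications.
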