Features (pLannotate 1.2.2; 11 found; start..end, strand, type, name):
    112..211     +  misc_feature   bom (fragment): basis of mobility region from pBR322
    217..371     -  CDS            lacZα (fragment): LacZα fragment of β-galactosidase; lacZ fragment
   3977..3993    -  protein_bind   lac operator: The lac repressor binds to the lac operator to inhibit transcription in E. coli. This inhibition can be relieved by adding lactose or isopropyl-β-D-thiogalactopyranoside (IPTG). lac repressor encoded by lacI
   4001..4031    -  promoter       lac promoter: promoter for the E. coli lac operon
   4046..4067    -  protein_bind   CAP binding site: CAP binding activates transcription in the presence of cAMP. E. coli catabolite activator protein
   4080..4172    -  CDS            lacI (fragment): lac repressor; lacI; The lac repressor binds to the lac operator to inhibit transcription in E. coli. This inhibition can be relieved by adding lactose or isopropyl-β-D-thiogalactopyranoside (IPTG).
   4174..4222    -  rep_origin     RSF ori (fragment): Plasmids containing the RSF 1030 origin of replication can be propagated in E. coli cells that contain additional plasmids with compatible origins.
   4405..4993    -  rep_origin     ori: high-copy-number ColE1/pMB1/pBR322/pUC origin of replication
   5164..6024    -  CDS            AmpR: β-lactamase; bla; confers resistance to ampicillin, carbenicillin, and related antibiotics
   6025..6129    -  promoter       AmpR promoter: bla
   6224..10      +  CDS            rop (fragment) (across the origin): Rop protein, which maintains plasmids at low copy number; rop
>Addgene plasmid #103121 | pUC19-Q1QGC9 | addgene full sequence | sequence record 201883 | Addgene NGS Result
AAACCTCTGACACATGCAGCTCCCGGAGACGGTCACAGCTTGTCTGTAAGCGGATGCCGGGAGCAGACAA
GCCCGTCAGGGCGCGTCAGCGGGTGTTGGCGGGTGTCGGGGCTGGCTTAACTATGCGGCATCAGAGCAGA
TTGTACTGAGAGTGCACCATATGCGGTGTGAAATACCGCACAGATGCGTAAGGAGAAAATACCGCATCAG
GCGCCATTCGCCATTCAGGCTGCGCAACTGTTGGGAAGGGCGATCGGTGCGGGCCTCTTCGCTATTACGC
CAGCTGGCGAAAGGGGGATGTGCTGCAAGGCGATTAAGTTGGGTAACGCCAGGGTTTTCCCAGTCACGAC
GTTGTAAAACGACGGCCAGTGTGCTGTCTCATCATTTTGGCAAAGAATTCGCGGCCGCCACCATGCACGT
TGAGATTGATTTCCCGCACTTCAGCAGAGGTGACAGCCATCTCGCAATGAACAAGAATGAAATTCTGCGG
GGCAGCTCTGTGCTCTATAGACTGGGCCTCGACCTGGGGAGTAATTCTCTGGGCTGGTTTGTTACACACC
TCGAAAAGAGGGGGGACAGGCATGAACCCGTGGCTCTCGGCCCTGGTGGTGTCAGAATTTTCCCCGATGG
GAGAGATCCACAGTCAGGTACAAGTAATGCGGTGGACAGGAGGATGGCCCGAGGTGCCAGAAAAAGGCGA
GATCGATTTGTCGAAAGAAGAAAAGAATTGATCGCGGCCCTGATTAAGTATAATCTGCTGCCGGACGATG
CTCGAGAACGCCGGGCTCTGGAAGTACTTGATCCTTACGCACTGCGGAAGACCGCTCTGACTGACACACT
TCCCGCACACCATGTTGGGAGAGCTCTTTTCCATCTCAATCAGAGGCGCGGCTTCCAAAGCAACAGAAAA
ACCGACAGCAAGCAGTCTGAGGACGGTGCCATTAAACAGGCTGCCAGTCGCCTTGCTACCGACAAGGGGA
ACGAGACGTTGGGGGTGTTCTTTGCTGATATGCACCTGCGAAAATCCTATGAAGATCGGCAGACTGCCAT
TCGCGCGGAGCTGGTTAGGCTGGGCAAAGACCACCTCACAGGCAACGCTCGCAAGAAGATCTGGGCAAAG
GTCAGGAAAAGATTGTTTGGTGATGAGGTCTTGCCACGGGCGGACGCTCCGCACGGCGTTCGAGCCAGAG
CAACCATTACTGGCACCAAAGCCAGCTACGATTATTACCCCACACGCGATATGCTCCGAGACGAGTTCAA
CGCGATCTGGGCCGGTCAATCTGCCCACCATGCTACTATCACTGACGAAGCTAGGACAGAAATTGAACAT
ATCATTTTTTATCAGAGGCCCCTTAAGCCGGCAATCGTGGGAAAGTGTACACTTGACCCGGCTACTAGGC
CCTTCAAGGAGGACCCCGAAGGATATCGGGCCCCTTGGAGCCACCCCCTCGCCCAGCGCTTTCGCATCCT
GAGTGAAGCCAGAAATCTGGAGATCAGGGATACCGGTAAAGGCAGCAGACGCCTGACCAAGGAACAATCA
GACCTTGTCGTCGCAGCTCTGCTGGCCAACCGGGAAGTCAAGTTCGATAAACTTAGAACACTGCTGAAGC
TCCCAGCCGAAGCCAGATTTAACCTTGAGAGCGACCGCCGGGCCGCACTTGATGGAGATCAAACTGCCGC
AAGACTGAGCGACAAGAAGGGGTTTAATAAGGCCTGGCGCGGATTCCCACCCGAGCGCCAAATCGCTATT
GTTGCTAGACTCGAAGAGACTGAGGATGAGAACGAGCTGATTGCCTGGCTGGAAAAGGAGTGCGCCCTCG
ACGGCGCAGCTGCTGCTCGCGTGGCCAACACGACACTCCCCGATGGGCACTGCAGGCTGGGCCTCAGGGC
GATTAAAAAGATTGTGCCAATAATGCAGGACGGACTCGACGAGGATGGGGTGGCAGGGGCAGGCTACCAT
ATCGCCGCCAAGAGAGCAGGATATGATCACGCAAAACTTCCCACTGGAGAACAGCTGGGACGACTGCCTT
ACTACGGCCAGTGGCTCCAGGACGCCGTGGTGGGATCCGGCGATGCAAGAGATCAGAAGGAGAAACAGTA
CGGGCAATTTCCTAATCCTACTGTGCACATTGGCCTCGGCCAGCTGCGGAGAGTCGTGAACGATTTGATT
GACAAGTATGGCCCCCCAACCGAGATCTCTATTGAGTTTACACGGGCACTGAAATTGTCTGAACAGCAAA
AGGCCGAGCGGCAGCGGGAACAGCGGCGAAATCAGGATAAGAACAAAGCCCGCGCCGAAGAACTGGCGAA
GTTCGGGCGCCCCGCAAACCCAAGAAACCTCCTGAAAATGCGACTGTGGGAAGAATTGGCCCATGATCCA
CTGGATAGAAAGTGCGTTTATACGGGGGAGCAGATAAGCATAGAGCGGCTGCTTTCTGACGAGGTCGACA
TAGATCACATTCTCCCCGTGGCCATGACACTGGACGACTCACCTGCAAACAAGATCATTTGCATGCGATA
TGCTAACCGCCACAAGAGAAAGCAGACACCCTCAGAGGCCTTTGGGTCATCACCGACACTTCAGGGGCAC
AGATATAATTGGGACGATATAGCTGCCCGGGCAACCGGTCTGCCACGGAACAAACGCTGGCGGTTTGACG
CAAACGCCAGAGAGGAATTCGACAAGAGGGGCGGATTTCTGGCCAGGCAACTGAACGAGACTGGGTGGCT
GGCCCGCCTGGCAAAGCAATACCTTGGCGCCGTGACGGACCCGAATCAGATCTGGGTTGTCCCTGGTCGG
CTCACCTCAATGCTGCGCGGGAAGTGGGGCCTTAATGGTCTGCTTCCTAGTGACAACTATGCGGGTGTGC
AGGACAAGGCCGAAGAGTTCCTCGCATCCACCGACGACATGGAGTTCAGCGGCGTGAAGAACAGGGCCGA
TCACCGGCACCACGCAATTGACGGGCTGGTGACTGCCTTGACCGACAGGAGTCTCCTCTGGAAAATGGCT
AATGCATACGACGAAGAGCATGAAAAATTTGTGATCGAGCCACCTTGGCCTACCATGAGGGACGACCTGA
AGGCCGCGCTGGAAAAAATGGTCGTCTCTCATAAGCCAGATCACGGAATAGAAGGCAAGCTGCACGAGGA
TTCCGCTTACGGGTTCGTGAAACCACTTGACGCCACCGGACTCAAGGAGGAGGAGGCTGGCAACCTGGTG
TATAGAAAGGCTATCGAGTCTCTTAACGAGAACGAGGTGGATCGGATCAGGGATATCCAGCTTCGGACTA
TTGTCAGGGATCACGTCAATGTAGAAAAGACCAAGGGTGTTGCTCTCGCTGATGCACTCCGCCAGCTTCA
GGCCCCGAGCGATGATTACCCTCAATTTAAGCACGGTCTGCGGCACGTGAGGATATTGAAAAAGGAGAAG
GGCGATTATTTGGTACCCATAGCTAACCGGGCTTCCGGAGTGGCCTACAAGGCTTACTCAGCGGGAGAGA
ACTTCTGCGTAGAAGTGTTTGAAACCGCTGGAGGTAAGTGGGATGGGGAAGCAGTCAGGCGCTTCGACGC
CAATAAGAAGAACGCCGGCCCCAAGATTGCTCACGCTCCTCAGTGGAGAGATGCCAACGAGGGGGCCAAA
CTGGTAATGCGGATTCACAAAGGGGATCTGATAAGGTTGGACCACGAAGGCAGAGCGAGAATAATGGTTG
TGCACAGACTTGATGCCGCTGCGGGGCGCTTCAAACTGGCTGATCATAATGAAACCGGTAACCTCGACAA
GAGACACGCAACAAACAACGACATCGACCCCTTTAGGTGGCTGATGGCCAGCTACAATACCCTGAAGAAG
CTGGCCGCGGTGCCCGTGCGAGTAGATGAACTGGGCAGAGTGTGGCGGGTCATGCCCAACAGCAGGGCTG
ACCCCAAGAAGAAGAGGAAGGTGAGGTCCATGGTCATAGCTGTTTCCTGTGTGAAATTGTTATCCGCTCA
CAATTCCACACAACATACGAGCCGGAAGCATAAAGTGTAAAGCCTGGGGTGCCTAATGAGTGAGCTAACT
CACATTAATTGCGTTGCGCTCACTGCCCGCTTTCCAGTCGGGAAACCTGTCGTGCCAGCTGCATTAATGA
ATCGGCCAACGCGCGGGGAGAGGCGGTTTGCGTATTGGGCGCTCTTCCGCTTCCTCGCTCACTGACTCGC
TGCGCTCGGTCGTTCGGCTGCGTCTTCCGCTTCCTCGCTCACTGACTCGCTGCGCTCGGTCGTTCGGCTG
CGGCGAGCGGTATCAGCTCACTCAAAGGCGGTAATACGGTTATCCACAGAATCAGGGGATAACGCAGGAA
AGAACATGTGAGCAAAAGGCCAGCAAAAGGCCAGGAACCGTAAAAAGGCCGCGTTGCTGGCGTTTTTCCA
TAGGCTCCGCCCCCCTGACGAGCATCACAAAAATCGACGCTCAAGTCAGAGGTGGCGAAACCCGACAGGA
CTATAAAGATACCAGGCGTTTCCCCCTGGAAGCTCCCTCGTGCGCTCTCCTGTTCCGACCCTGCCGCTTA
CCGGATACCTGTCCGCCTTTCTCCCTTCGGGAAGCGTGGCGCTTTCTCATAGCTCACGCTGTAGGTATCT
CAGTTCGGTGTAGGTCGTTCGCTCCAAGCTGGGCTGTGTGCACGAACCCCCCGTTCAGCCCGACCGCTGC
GCCTTATCCGGTAACTATCGTCTTGAGTCCAACCCGGTAAGACACGACTTATCGCCACTGGCAGCAGCCA
CTGGTAACAGGATTAGCAGAGCGAGGTATGTAGGCGGTGCTACAGAGTTCTTGAAGTGGTGGCCTAACTA
CGGCTACACTAGAAGAACAGTATTTGGTATCTGCGCTCTGCTGAAGCCAGTTACCTTCGGAAAAAGAGTT
GGTAGCTCTTGATCCGGCAAACAAACCACCGCTGGTAGCGGTGGTTTTTTTGTTTGCAAGCAGCAGATTA
CGCGCAGAAAAAAAGGATCTCAAGAAGATCCTTTGATCTTTTCTACGGGGTCTGACGCTCAGTGGAACGA
AAACTCACGTTAAGGGATTTTGGTCATGAGATTATCAAAAAGGATCTTCACCTAGATCCTTTTAAATTAA
AAATGAAGTTTTAAATCAATCTAAAGTATATATGAGTAAACTTGGTCTGACAGTTACCAATGCTTAATCA
GTGAGGCACCTATCTCAGCGATCTGTCTATTTCGTTCATCCATAGTTGCCTGACTCCCCGTCGTGTAGAT
AACTACGATACGGGAGGGCTTACCATCTGGCCCCAGTGCTGCAATGATACCGCGAGACCCACGCTCACCG
GCTCCAGATTTATCAGCAATAAACCAGCCAGCCGGAAGGGCCGAGCGCAGAAGTGGTCCTGCAACTTTAT
CCGCCTCCATCCAGTCTATTAATTGTTGCCGGGAAGCTAGAGTAAGTAGTTCGCCAGTTAATAGTTTGCG
CAACGTTGTTGCCATTGCTACAGGCATCGTGGTGTCACGCTCGTCGTTTGGTATGGCTTCATTCAGCTCC
GGTTCCCAACGATCAAGGCGAGTTACATGATCCCCCATGTTGTGCAAAAAAGCGGTTAGCTCCTTCGGTC
CTCCGATCGTTGTCAGAAGTAAGTTGGCCGCAGTGTTATCACTCATGGTTATGGCAGCACTGCATAATTC
TCTTACTGTCATGCCATCCGTAAGATGCTTTTCTGTGACTGGTGAGTACTCAACCAAGTCATTCTGAGAA
TAGTGTATGCGGCGACCGAGTTGCTCTTGCCCGGCGTCAATACGGGATAATACCGCGCCACATAGCAGAA
CTTTAAAAGTGCTCATCATTGGAAAACGTTCTTCGGGGCGAAAACTCTCAAGGATCTTACCGCTGTTGAG
ATCCAGTTCGATGTAACCCACTCGTGCACCCAACTGATCTTCAGCATCTTTTACTTTCACCAGCGTTTCT
GGGTGAGCAAAAACAGGAAGGCAAAATGCCGCAAAAAAGGGAATAAGGGCGACACGGAAATGTTGAATAC
TCATACTCTTCCTTTTTCAATATTATTGAAGCATTTATCAGGGTTATTGTCTCATGAGCGGATACATATT
TGAATGTATTTAGAAAAATAAACAAATAGGGGTTCCGCGCACATTTCCCCGAAAAGTGCCACCTGACGTC
TAAGAAACCATTATTATCATGACATTAACCTATAAAAATAGGCGTATCACGAGGCCCTTTCGTCTCGCGC
GTTTCGGTGATGACGGTGA
