>Addgene plasmid #103121 | pUC19-Q1QGC9 | depositor partial sequence | sequence record 195279 | Q1QGC9
ATGCACGTTGAGATTGATTTCCCGCACTTCAGCAGAGGTGACAGCCATCTCGCAATGAACAAGAATGAAA
TTCTGCGGGGCAGCTCTGTGCTCTATAGACTGGGCCTCGACCTGGGGAGTAATTCTCTGGGCTGGTTTGT
TACACACCTCGAAAAGAGGGGGGACAGGCATGAACCCGTGGCTCTCGGCCCTGGTGGTGTCAGAATTTTC
CCCGATGGGAGAGATCCACAGTCAGGTACAAGTAATGCGGTGGACAGGAGGATGGCCCGAGGTGCCAGAA
AAAGGCGAGATCGATTTGTCGAAAGAAGAAAAGAATTGATCGCGGCCCTGATTAAGTATAATCTGCTGCC
GGACGATGCTCGAGAACGCCGGGCTCTGGAAGTACTTGATCCTTACGCACTGCGGAAGACCGCTCTGACT
GACACACTTCCCGCACACCATGTTGGGAGAGCTCTTTTCCATCTCAATCAGAGGCGCGGCTTCCAAAGCA
ACAGAAAAACCGACAGCAAGCAGTCTGAGGACGGTGCCATTAAACAGGCTGCCAGTCGCCTTGCTACCGA
CAAGGGGAACGAGACGTTGGGGGTGTTCTTTGCTGATATGCACCTGCGAAAATCCTATGAAGATCGGCAG
ACTGCCATTCGCGCGGAGCTGGTTAGGCTGGGCAAAGACCACCTCACAGGCAACGCTCGCAAGAAGATCT
GGGCAAAGGTCAGGAAAAGATTGTTTGGTGATGAGGTCTTGCCACGGGCGGACGCTCCGCACGGCGTTCG
AGCCAGAGCAACCATTACTGGCACCAAAGCCAGCTACGATTATTACCCCACACGCGATATGCTCCGAGAC
GAGTTCAACGCGATCTGGGCCGGTCAATCTGCCCACCATGCTACTATCACTGACGAAGCTAGGACAGAAA
TTGAACATATCATTTTTTATCAGAGGCCCCTTAAGCCGGCAATCGTGGGAAAGTGTACACTTGACCCGGC
TACTAGGCCCTTCAAGGAGGACCCCGAAGGATATCGGGCCCCTTGGAGCCACCCCCTCGCCCAGCGCTTT
CGCATCCTGAGTGAAGCCAGAAATCTGGAGATCAGGGATACCGGTAAAGGCAGCAGACGCCTGACCAAGG
AACAATCAGACCTTGTCGTCGCAGCTCTGCTGGCCAACCGGGAAGTCAAGTTCGATAAACTTAGAACACT
GCTGAAGCTCCCAGCCGAAGCCAGATTTAACCTTGAGAGCGACCGCCGGGCCGCACTTGATGGAGATCAA
ACTGCCGCAAGACTGAGCGACAAGAAGGGGTTTAATAAGGCCTGGCGCGGATTCCCACCCGAGCGCCAAA
TCGCTATTGTTGCTAGACTCGAAGAGACTGAGGATGAGAACGAGCTGATTGCCTGGCTGGAAAAGGAGTG
CGCCCTCGACGGCGCAGCTGCTGCTCGCGTGGCCAACACGACACTCCCCGATGGGCACTGCAGGCTGGGC
CTCAGGGCGATTAAAAAGATTGTGCCAATAATGCAGGACGGACTCGACGAGGATGGGGTGGCAGGGGCAG
GCTACCATATCGCCGCCAAGAGAGCAGGATATGATCACGCAAAACTTCCCACTGGAGAACAGCTGGGACG
ACTGCCTTACTACGGCCAGTGGCTCCAGGACGCCGTGGTGGGATCCGGCGATGCAAGAGATCAGAAGGAG
AAACAGTACGGGCAATTTCCTAATCCTACTGTGCACATTGGCCTCGGCCAGCTGCGGAGAGTCGTGAACG
ATTTGATTGACAAGTATGGCCCCCCAACCGAGATCTCTATTGAGTTTACACGGGCACTGAAATTGTCTGA
ACAGCAAAAGGCCGAGCGGCAGCGGGAACAGCGGCGAAATCAGGATAAGAACAAAGCCCGCGCCGAAGAA
CTGGCGAAGTTCGGGCGCCCCGCAAACCCAAGAAACCTCCTGAAAATGCGACTGTGGGAAGAATTGGCCC
ATGATCCACTGGATAGAAAGTGCGTTTATACGGGGGAGCAGATAAGCATAGAGCGGCTGCTTTCTGACGA
GGTCGACATAGATCACATTCTCCCCGTGGCCATGACACTGGACGACTCACCTGCAAACAAGATCATTTGC
ATGCGATATGCTAACCGCCACAAGAGAAAGCAGACACCCTCAGAGGCCTTTGGGTCATCACCGACACTTC
AGGGGCACAGATATAATTGGGACGATATAGCTGCCCGGGCAACCGGTCTGCCACGGAACAAACGCTGGCG
GTTTGACGCAAACGCCAGAGAGGAATTCGACAAGAGGGGCGGATTTCTGGCCAGGCAACTGAACGAGACT
GGGTGGCTGGCCCGCCTGGCAAAGCAATACCTTGGCGCCGTGACGGACCCGAATCAGATCTGGGTTGTCC
CTGGTCGGCTCACCTCAATGCTGCGCGGGAAGTGGGGCCTTAATGGTCTGCTTCCTAGTGACAACTATGC
GGGTGTGCAGGACAAGGCCGAAGAGTTCCTCGCATCCACCGACGACATGGAGTTCAGCGGCGTGAAGAAC
AGGGCCGATCACCGGCACCACGCAATTGACGGGCTGGTGACTGCCTTGACCGACAGGAGTCTCCTCTGGA
AAATGGCTAATGCATACGACGAAGAGCATGAAAAATTTGTGATCGAGCCACCTTGGCCTACCATGAGGGA
CGACCTGAAGGCCGCGCTGGAAAAAATGGTCGTCTCTCATAAGCCAGATCACGGAATAGAAGGCAAGCTG
CACGAGGATTCCGCTTACGGGTTCGTGAAACCACTTGACGCCACCGGACTCAAGGAGGAGGAGGCTGGCA
ACCTGGTGTATAGAAAGGCTATCGAGTCTCTTAACGAGAACGAGGTGGATCGGATCAGGGATATCCAGCT
TCGGACTATTGTCAGGGATCACGTCAATGTAGAAAAGACCAAGGGTGTTGCTCTCGCTGATGCACTCCGC
CAGCTTCAGGCCCCGAGCGATGATTACCCTCAATTTAAGCACGGTCTGCGGCACGTGAGGATATTGAAAA
AGGAGAAGGGCGATTATTTGGTACCCATAGCTAACCGGGCTTCCGGAGTGGCCTACAAGGCTTACTCAGC
GGGAGAGAACTTCTGCGTAGAAGTGTTTGAAACCGCTGGAGGTAAGTGGGATGGGGAAGCAGTCAGGCGC
TTCGACGCCAATAAGAAGAACGCCGGCCCCAAGATTGCTCACGCTCCTCAGTGGAGAGATGCCAACGAGG
GGGCCAAACTGGTAATGCGGATTCACAAAGGGGATCTGATAAGGTTGGACCACGAAGGCAGAGCGAGAAT
AATGGTTGTGCACAGACTTGATGCCGCTGCGGGGCGCTTCAAACTGGCTGATCATAATGAAACCGGTAAC
CTCGACAAGAGACACGCAACAAACAACGACATCGACCCCTTTAGGTGGCTGATGGCCAGCTACAATACCC
TGAAGAAGCTGGCCGCGGTGCCCGTGCGAGTAGATGAACTGGGCAGAGTGTGGCGGGTCATGCCCAAC
